>Addgene plasmid #22394 | RSV CREB | addgene partial sequence | sequence record 28863 | 22394 with pREP-F
AAGCTTCTAGGTACCGAGCTCGAATTCGGGCGGCGGCTGCTGCTGCCTGNNNNNNCGGGCGGCTGGGAGA
AGCCGAGTGTTGGTGAGTGACGCGGCGGAGGTGTAGTTTGACGCGGTGTGTTACGTGGGGGAGAGAATAA
AACTCCAGCGAGATCCGGGCCGCGAACGAAAGCAGTGACGGAGGAGCTTGTACCACCGGTGACTAGATGA
CCATGGACTCTGGAGCAGACAACCAGCAGAGTGGAGATGCTGCTGTAACAGAAGCTGAAAGTCAACAAAT
GACAGTTCAAGCCCAGCCACAGATTGCCACATTAGCCCAGGTATCCATGCCAGCAGCTCATGCGACGTCA
TCTGCTCCCACTGTAACCTTAGTGCAGCTGCCCAATGGGCAGACAGTCCAGGTCCATGGGGTCATCCAGG
CGGCCCAGCCATCAGTTATTCAGTCTCCACAAGTCCAAACAGTTCAGTCTTCCTGTAAGGACTTAAAAAG
ACTTTTCTCCGGAACTCAGATTTCAACTATTGCAGAAAGTGAAGATTCACAGGAGTCTGTGGATNGTGTA
ACTGATTCCCAAAAACGAAGGGAAATCCTTTCAAGGAGGCCTTCCNACAGGAAAATTTTGAATGACTTAT
CTTCTGATGCACCAGGGGTGCCAAGGATTGAAGAAGAAAATCAGAAGAANGAGACTTCANGNCCCTGCCA
TCACCACTGTAACAGTGCCAACCCCGATTTACCAAACTAGCAGTGGGCAGTATATTGCC
