[The description below was written by a language model from this plasmid's Addgene catalogue record.]
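Description:
RSV CREB is a mammalian expression plasmid built on the RSV-SG backbone (about 3.6 kb without insert) that carries a roughly 1.2 kb cDNA for rat CREB (Creb1), the cAMP response element-binding protein. It is propagated in E. coli under ampicillin selection and is recorded as a low-copy plasmid. The record does not list the origin of replication, and no mammalian selection marker is mentioned, so it appears suited mainly to transient transfection. No feature table accompanies the entry, so the promoter is not stated explicitly. However, the backbone name and the use of an RSV primer for 5′ sequencing point to the Rous sarcoma virus long terminal repeat promoter, a strong constitutive viral promoter in many mammalian cell types. Polyadenylation signals and other downstream elements are not described.

The CREB insert was placed into the vector by restriction cloning using an XbaI site at the 5′ end and a BalI site at the 3′ end, both of which were destroyed in the process. According to the depositor's comment, the insert can nonetheless be released with HindIII and XbaI. No epitope tags, fusion partners or mutations are recorded, so the construct appears to encode unmodified wild-type protein.

The associated publication concerns cAMP stimulation of somatostatin gene transcription through phosphorylation of CREB at serine 133. This fits the use of the plasmid to overexpress CREB in cultured mammalian cells, for example alongside cAMP-responsive reporter constructs, to study how CREB activates transcription in response to cAMP signalling.
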