Addgene plasmid #22394: RSV CREB
Depositing lab: Marc Montminy. Depositing organization: Salk Institute for Biological Studies. Publication: Cyclic AMP stimulates somatostatin gene transcription by phosphorylation of CREB at serine 133. Gonzalez GA, Montminy MR. Cell. 1989 Nov 17. 59(4):675-80. 10.1016/0092-8674(89)90013-5 PubMed 2573431.
Backbone
  Vector backbone: RSV-SG
  Backbone size w/o insert (bp): 3600
  Vector type: Mammalian Expression
Growth in bacteria
  Bacterial resistance: Ampicillin, 100 μg/mL
  Growth temperature: 37°C
  Growth strain: DH5alpha
  Copy number: Low Copy
Gene/Insert
  Gene/Insert name: CREB
  Species: R. norvegicus (rat)
  Insert size (bp): 1200
  Entrez Gene: Creb1 (a.k.a. Creb)
  Cloning method: Restriction Enzyme; 5′ cloning site Xba 1 (destroyed during cloning); 3′ cloning site Bal1 (destroyed during cloning)
  Sequencing primers: 5′ RSV
Terms and licenses: Academic/Nonprofit Terms; Industry Terms: Not Available to Industry
Depositor comments: insert can be released by digesting with HindIII/Xba1
How to cite: RSV CREB was a gift from Marc Montminy (Addgene plasmid # 22394 ; http://n2t.net/addgene:22394 ; RRID:Addgene_22394)
